Addgene plasmid #160078: pJMP2371
Purpose: Z. mobilis CRISPRi, promoter E, empty guide, sfGFP
Depositing lab: Jason Peters. Depositing organization: University of Wisconsin, Madison. Publication: A High-Efficacy CRISPR Interference System for Gene Function Discovery in Zymomonas mobilis. Banta AB, Enright AL, Siletti C, Peters JM. Appl Environ Microbiol. 2020 Nov 10;86(23). pii: AEM.01621-20. doi: 10.1128/AEM.01621-20. Print 2020 Nov 10. PubMed 32978126.
Backbone
  Vector backbone: R6K_
  Vector type: Bacterial Expression
Growth in bacteria
  Bacterial resistance: Chloramphenicol and Ampicillin, 25 & 100 μg/mL
  Growth temperature: 37°C
  Growth strain: BW25141
  Copy number: High Copy
Gene/Insert
  Gene/Insert name: empty sgRNA
  gRNA/shRNA sequence: empty sgRNA
  Species: Other
  Cloning method: Gibson Cloning
Terms and licenses: Academic/Nonprofit Terms; Industry Terms: Not Available to Industry
How to cite: pJMP2371 was a gift from Jason Peters (Addgene plasmid # 160078 ; http://n2t.net/addgene:160078 ; RRID:Addgene_160078)
