[The description below was written by a language model from this plasmid's Addgene catalogue record and pLannotate feature annotations shown in this document.]
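Description:
pJMP2371 is an 11.8 kb bacterial plasmid that delivers a CRISPR interference (CRISPRi) system for Zymomonas mobilis. It is built on an R6K backbone, and the R6K γ origin replicates only in hosts that supply the pi initiator protein. The plasmid is therefore propagated in a pir-type E. coli strain (the record lists BW25141) and should behave as a non-replicating vector in other hosts. An incP oriT allows transfer by conjugation. The backbone carries ampicillin resistance (bla). A chloramphenicol acetyltransferase cassette lies within the transposable segment, consistent with the dual chloramphenicol and ampicillin selection listed.

The functional cargo sits between Tn7L and Tn7R ends, forming a mini-Tn7 element. This arrangement is normally used for site-specific chromosomal insertion when Tn7 transposase is provided in trans, and no transposase genes are annotated here. Inside the element is catalytically dead S. pyogenes Cas9 (D10A/H840A) with a C-terminal 3xMyc tag. Lac operator sequences are annotated upstream of dCas9, and lacI is expressed from the lacIq promoter, which implies IPTG-inducible control. A symmetric lac operator precedes the sgRNA scaffold (annotated as a tracrRNA fragment). The catalogue describes the guide position as empty, so no targeting spacer is present. "Promoter E" presumably denotes one of several promoter variants tested, but the record does not say which element it drives. A superfolder GFP gene follows as a reporter. The chloramphenicol marker is flanked by FRT sites, permitting FLP-mediated removal. The rrnB T1 and lambda t0 terminators insulate the cassette.

With an empty guide and sfGFP, the plasmid fits use as a non-targeting control or as a parent for cloning guides when evaluating knockdown efficacy.
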