Features (pLannotate 1.2.2; 33 found; start..end, strand, type, name):
     65..119     +  CDS            lacI (fragment): lac repressor; lacI; The lac repressor binds to the lac operator to inhibit transcription in E. coli. This inhibition can be relieved by adding lactose or isopropyl-β-D-thiogalactopyranoside (IPTG).
    152..317     +  mobile_element Tn7L: mini-Tn7 element (left end of the Tn7 transposon) Tn7
    472..561     -  CDS            3xMyc: 3 tandem Myc epitope tags
    571..4674    -  CDS            dCas9: catalytically dead mutant of the Cas9 endonuclease from the Streptococcus pyogenes Type II CRISPR/Cas system RNA-guided DNA-binding protein that lacks endonuclease activity due to the D10A mutation in the RuvC catalytic domain and the H840A mutation in the HNH catalytic domain
   4695..4715    -  protein_bind   lac operator (fragment): The lac repressor binds to the lac operator to inhibit transcription in E. coli. This inhibition can be relieved by adding lactose or isopropyl-β-D-thiogalactopyranoside (IPTG). lac repressor encoded by lacI
   4729..4746    -  protein_bind   lac operator (fragment): The lac repressor binds to the lac operator to inhibit transcription in E. coli. This inhibition can be relieved by adding lactose or isopropyl-β-D-thiogalactopyranoside (IPTG). lac repressor encoded by lacI
   4947..5024    +  promoter       lacIq promoter: lacI (mutant); In the lacIq allele, a single base change in the promoter boosts expression of the lacI gene about 10-fold.
   5025..6107    +  CDS            lacI: lac repressor; lacI; The lac repressor binds to the lac operator to inhibit transcription in E. coli. This inhibition can be relieved by adding lactose or isopropyl-β-D-thiogalactopyranoside (IPTG).
   6120..6141    +  protein_bind   CAP binding site: CAP binding activates transcription in the presence of cAMP. E. coli catabolite activator protein
   6212..6298    +  ncRNA          Thr leader (fragment): Accession: RF00506 - Threonine operon leader
   6384..6403    -  protein_bind   lac operator (symmetric): The lac repressor binds to the lac operator to inhibit transcription in E. coli. This inhibition can be relieved by adding lactose or isopropyl-β-D-thiogalactopyranoside (IPTG). The symmetric lac operator was optimized for tight binding of lac repressor. lac repressor encoded by lacI
   6472..6539    +  misc_RNA       tracrRNA (fragment): trans-activating CRISPR RNA for the Streptococcus pyogenes CRISPR/Cas9 system
   6777..7490    +  CDS            Superfolder GFP: Superfolder GFP is a basic (constitutively fluorescent) green fluorescent protein published in 2005, derived from Aequorea victoria. It is reported to be a very rapidly-maturing weak dimer.
   7635..7682    -  protein_bind   FRT: FLP-mediated recombination occurs in the 8-bp core sequence TCTAGAAA (Turan and Bode, 2011). FLP recombinase from the Saccharomyces cerevisiae 2μ plasmid
   7759..7787    +  promoter       Pc promoter: intI1 (promoter lies within the coding sequence); class 1 integron promoter
   7812..7869    +  promoter       cat promoter (fragment): promoter of the E. coli cat gene encoding chloramphenicol acetyltransferase
   7870..8500    +  CDS            CmR (fragment): chloramphenicol acetyltransferase; cat; confers resistance to chloramphenicol
   8511..8591    +  CDS            lacI (fragment): lac repressor; lacI; The lac repressor binds to the lac operator to inhibit transcription in E. coli. This inhibition can be relieved by adding lactose or isopropyl-β-D-thiogalactopyranoside (IPTG).
   8619..8652    -  protein_bind   FRT (minimal): supports FLP-mediated excision but not integration (Turan and Bode, 2011) FLP recombinase from the Saccharomyces cerevisiae 2μ plasmid
   8717..8803    -  terminator     rrnB T1 terminator: Escherichia coli rrnB; transcription terminator T1 from the E. coli rrnB gene
   8867..8896    -  CDS            CmR (fragment): chloramphenicol acetyltransferase confers resistance to chloramphenicol
   8906..9000    -  terminator     lambda t0 terminator: transcription terminator from phage lambda
   9021..9045    +  misc_feature   MCS (fragment): pBluescript multiple cloning site
   9049..9247    +  mobile_element Tn7R (fragment): mini-Tn7 element (right end of the Tn7 transposon) Tn7
   9319..9387    +  CDS            lacZα (fragment): LacZα fragment of β-galactosidase; lacZ fragment
   9393..9492    -  misc_feature   bom (fragment): basis of mobility region from pBR322
   9594..9629    -  CDS            rop (fragment): Rop protein, which maintains plasmids at low copy number; rop
   9724..9828    +  promoter       AmpR promoter: bla
   9829..10689   +  CDS            AmpR: β-lactamase; bla; confers resistance to ampicillin, carbenicillin, and related antibiotics
  10862..10887   +  CDS            bla(M) (fragment): β-lactamase lacking the signal sequence; bla(M); allows cytosolic expression of β-lactamase
  10990..11378   +  rep_origin     R6K γ ori: γ replication origin from E. coli plasmid R6K; requires the R6K initiator protein pi for replication
  11389..11428   +  CDS            λ integrase (fragment): integrase from phage λ; int
  11647..11755   +  oriT           oriT: incP origin of transfer
>Addgene plasmid #160078 | pJMP2371 | addgene full sequence | sequence record 317532 | Addgene NGS Result
CTGATACCGCTCGCCGCAGCCGAACGACCGAGCGCAGCGGGTCAGTGAGCGAGGAAGCGGAAGAGCGCCC
AATACGCAAACCGCCTCTCCCCGCGCGTTGGCCGATTCATTAATGCAGCGCCCAAACATAACAGGAAGAA
AAATGCCCCGCTGTGGGCGGACAAAATAGTTGGGAACTGGGAGGGGTGGAAATGGAGTTTTTAAGGATTA
TTTAGGGAAGAGTGACAAAATAGATGGGAACTGGGTGTAGCGTCGTAAGCTAATACGAAAATTAAAAATG
ACAAAATAGTTTGGAACTAGATTTCACTTATCTGGTTCTTGAGGCGGTTAAAAGAGCCGTACTCTTCTCC
GATGTCGACTAGGCCATGATGCTCATTCTGTGGGACCAAAACGAAAAAACACCCTTTCGGGTGTCTTTTC
TGGAATTTGGTACCGAGGCTGCAAGTCCCATTAAGGAGGCGCGCCTTATTACAGATCTTCCTCAGAGATG
AGCTTCTGTTCCAGATCTTCTTCTGAAATCAACTTTTGTTCCAGATCTTCTTCAGAGATGAGTTTCTGCT
CCGCGGCCGCGTCACCTCCTAGCTGACTCAAATCAATGCGTGTTTCATAAAGACCAGTGATGGATTGATG
GATAAGAGTGGCATCTAAAACTTCTTTTGTAGACGTATATCGTTTACGATCAATTGTTGTATCAAAATAT
TTAAAAGCAGCGGGAGCTCCAAGATTCGTCAACGTAAATAAATGAATAATATTTTCTGCTTGTTCACGTA
TTGGTTTGTCTCTATGTTTGTTATATGCACTAAGAACTTTATCTAAATTGGCATCTGCTAAAATAACACG
CTTAGAAAATTCACTGATTTGCTCAATAATCTCATCTAAATAATGCTTATGCTGCTCCACAAACAATTGT
TTTTGTTCGTTATCTTCTGGACTACCCTTCAACTTTTCATAATGACTAGCTAAATATAAAAAATTCACAT
ATTTGCTTGGCAGAGCCAGCTCATTTCCTTTTTGTAATTCTCCGGCACTAGCCAGCATCCGTTTACGACC
GTTTTCTAACTCAAAAAGACTATATTTAGGTAGTTTAATGATTAAGTCTTTTTTAACTTCCTTATATCCT
TTAGCTTCTAAAAAGTCAATCGGATTTTTTTCAAAGGAACTTCTTTCCATAATTGTGATCCCTAGTAACT
CTTTAACGGATTTTAACTTCTTCGATTTCCCTTTTTCCACCTTAGCAACCACTAGGACTGAATAAGCTAC
CGTTGGACTATCAAAACCACCATATTTTTTTGGATCCCAGTCTTTTTTACGAGCAATAAGCTTGTCCGAA
TTTCTTTTTGGTAAAATTGACTCCTTGGAGAATCCGCCTGTCTGTACTTCTGTTTTCTTGACAATATTGA
CTTGGGGCATGGACAATACTTTGCGCACTGTGGCAAAATCTCGCCCTTTATCCCAGACAATTTCTCCAGT
TTCCCCATTAGTTTCGATTAGAGGGCGTTTGCGAATCTCTCCATTTGCAAGTGTAATTTCTGTTTTGAAG
AAGTTCATGATATTAGAGTAAAAGAAATATTTTGCGGTTGCTTTGCCTATTTCTTGCTCAGACTTAGCAA
TCATTTTACGAACATCATAAACTTTATAATCACCATAGACAAACTCCGATTCAAGTTTTGGATATTTCTT
AATCAAAGCAGTTCCAACGACGGCATTTAGATACGCATCATGGGCATGATGGTAATTGTTAATCTCACGT
ACTTTATAGAATTGGAAATCTTTTCGGAAGTCAGAAACTAATTTAGATTTTAAGGTAATCACTTTAACCT
CTCGAATAAGTTTATCATTTTCATCGTATTTAGTATTCATGCGACTATCCAAAATTTGTGCCACATGCTT
AGTGATTTGGCGAGTTTCAACCAATTGGCGTTTGATAAAACCAGCTTTATCAAGTTCACTCAAACCTCCA
CGTTCAGCTTTCGTTAAATTATCAAACTTACGTTGAGTGATTAACTTGGCGTTTAGAAGTTGTCTCCAAT
AGTTTTTCATCTTTTTGACTACTTCTTCACTTGGAACGTTATCCGATTTACCACGATTTTTATCAGAACG
CGTTAAGACCTTATTGTCTATTGAATCGTCTTTAAGGAAACTTTGTGGAACAATGGCATCGACATCATAA
TCACTTAAACGATTAATATCTAATTCTTGGTCCACATACATGTCTCTTCCATTTTGGAGATAATAGAGAT
AGAGCTTTTCATTTTGCAATTGAGTATTTTCAACAGGATGCTCTTTAAGAATCTGACTTCCTAATTCTTT
GATACCTTCTTCGATTCGTTTCATACGCTCTCGCGAATTTTTCTGGCCCTTTTGAGTTGTCTGATTTTCA
CGTGCCATTTCAATAACGATATTTTCTGGCTTATGCCGCCCCATTACTTTGACCAATTCATCAACAACTT
TTACAGTCTGTAAAATACCTTTTTTAATAGCAGGGCTACCAGCTAAATTTGCAATATGTTCATGTAAACT
ATCGCCTTGTCCAGACACTTGTGCTTTTTGAATGTCTTCTTTAAATGTCAAACTATCATCATGGATCAGC
TGCATAAAATTGCGATTGGCAAAACCATCTGATTTCAAAAAATCTAATATTGTTTTGCCAGATTGCTTAT
CCCTAATACCATTAATCAATTTTCGAGACAAACGTCCCCAACCAGTATAACGGCGACGTTTAAGCTGTTT
CATCACCTTATCATCAAAGAGGTGAGCATATGTTTTAAGTCTTTCCTCAATCATCTCCCTATCTTCAAAT
AAGGTCAATGTTAAAACAATATCCTCTAAGATATCTTCATTTTCTTCATTATCCAAAAAATCTTTATCTT
TAATAATTTTTAGCAAATCATGGTAGGTACCTAATGAAGCATTAAATCTATCTTCAACTCCTGAAATTTC
AACACTATCAAAACATTCTATTTTTTTGAAATAATCTTCTTTTAATTGCTTAACGGTTACTTTTCGATTT
GTTTTGAAGAGTAAATCAACAATGGCTTTCTTCTGTTCACCTGAAAGAAATGCTGGTTTTCGCATTCCTT
CAGTAACATATTTGACCTTTGTCAATTCGTTATAAACCGTAAAATACTCATAAAGCAAACTATGTTTTGG
TAGTACTTTTTCATTTGGAAGATTTTTATCAAAGTTTGTCATGCGTTCAATAAATGATTGAGCTGAAGCA
CCTTTATCGACAACTTCTTCAAAATTCCATGGGGTAATTGTTTCTTCAGACTTCCGAGTCATCCATGCAA
AACGACTATTGCCACGCGCCAATGGACCAACATAATAAGGGATTCGAAAAGTCAAGATTTTTTCAATCTT
CTCACGATTGTCTTTTAAAAATGGATAAAAGTCTTCTTGTCTTCTCAAAATAGCATGCAGCTCACCCAAG
TGAATTTGATGGGGAATAGAGCCGTTGTCAAAGGTCCGTTGCTTGCGCAGCAAATCTTCACGATTTAGTT
TCACCAATAATTCCTCAGTACCATCCATTTTTTCTAAAATTGGTTTGATAAATTTATAAAATTCTTCTTG
GCTAGCTCCCCCATCAATATAACCTGCATATCCGTTTTTTGATTGATCAAAAAAGATTTCTTTATACTTT
TCTGGAAGTTGTTGTCGAACTAAAGCTTTTAAAAGAGTCAAGTCTTGATGATGTTCATCGTAGCGTTTAA
TCATTGAAGCTGATAGGGGAGCCTTAGTTATTTCAGTATTTACTCTTAGGATATCTGAAAGTAAAATAGC
ATCTGATAAATTCTTAGCTGCCAAAAACAAATCAGCATATTGATCTCCAATTTGCGCCAATAAATTATCT
AAATCATCATCGTAAGTATCTTTTGAAAGCTGTAATTTAGCATCTTCTGCCAAATCAAAATTTGATTTAA
AATTAGGGGTCAAACCCAATGACAAAGCAATGAGATTCCCAAATAAGCCATTTTTCTTCTCACCGGGGAG
CTGAGCAATGAGATTTTCTAATCGTCTTGATTTACTCAATCGTGCAGAAAGAATCGCTTTAGCATCTACT
CCACTTGCGTTAATAGGGTTTTCTTCAAATAATTGATTGTAGGTTTGTACCAACTGGATAAATAGTTTGT
CCACATCACTATTATCAGGATTTAAATCTCCCTCAATCAAAAAATGACCACGAAACTTAATCATATGCGC
TAAGGCCAAATAGATTAAGCGCAAATCCGCTTTATCAGTAGAATCTACCAATTTTTTTCGCAGATGATAG
ATAGTTGGATATTTCTCATGATAAGCAACTTCATCTACTATATTTCCAAAAATAGGATGACGTTCATGCT
TCTTGTCTTCTTCCACCAAAAAAGACTCTTCAAGTCGATGAAAGAAACTATCATCTACTTTCGCCATCTC
ATTTGAAAAAATCTCCTGTAGATAACAAATACGATTCTTCCGACGTGTATACCTTCTACGAGCTGTCCGT
TTGAGACGAGTCGCTTCCGCTGTCTCTCCACTGTCAAATAAAAGAGCCCCTATAAGATTTTTTTTGATAC
TGTGGCGGTCTGTATTTCCCAGAACCTTGAACTTTTTAGACGGAACCTTATATTCATCAGTGATCACCGC
CCATCCGACGCTATTTGTGCCGATAGCTAAGCCTATTGAGTATTTCTTATCCATACTAGTCCTCCTTCTC
GCTCAATTGTTATCCGCTCACAATTGAATCTAAGTATCATTGTTATCCGCTCACAAGTCAACACTCTTTT
TGATAAATTTTACTAGTCTGCAGACGTAAAAAAAGCGGCGTGGTTAGCCGCTTTTTTAATTGCCGGAGCG
CAATAAAAAAGCCCCCGGAAGGTGATCTTCCGGGGGCTTTCTCATGCGTTGCTTGTATTGAAAATGGGGG
CCATGCCTACCTATCTGCCTCCCGGGAAGCGGCATGCATTTACGTTGACACCATCGAATGGTGCAAAACC
TTTCGCGGTATGGCATGATAGCGCCCGGAAGAGAGTCAATTCAGGGTGGTGAATGTGAAACCAGTAACGT
TATACGATGTCGCAGAGTATGCCGGTGTCTCTTATCAGACCGTTTCCCGCGTGGTGAACCAGGCCAGCCA
CGTTTCTGCGAAAACGCGGGAAAAAGTGGAAGCGGCGATGGCGGAGCTGAATTACATTCCCAACCGCGTG
GCACAACAACTGGCGGGCAAACAGTCGTTGCTGATTGGCGTTGCCACCTCCAGTCTGGCCCTGCACGCGC
CGTCGCAAATTGTCGCGGCGATTAAATCTCGCGCCGATCAACTGGGTGCCAGCGTGGTGGTGTCGATGGT
AGAACGAAGCGGCGTCGAAGCCTGTAAAGCGGCGGTGCACAATCTTCTCGCGCAACGCGTCAGTGGGCTG
ATCATTAACTATCCGCTGGATGACCAGGATGCCATTGCTGTGGAAGCTGCCTGCACTAATGTTCCGGCGT
TATTTCTTGATGTCTCTGACCAGACACCCATCAACAGTATTATTTTCTCCCATGAAGACGGTACGCGACT
GGGCGTGGAGCATCTGGTCGCATTGGGTCACCAGCAAATCGCGCTGTTAGCGGGCCCATTAAGTTCTGTC
TCGGCGCGTCTGCGTCTGGCTGGCTGGCATAAATATCTCACTCGCAATCAAATTCAGCCGATAGCGGAAC
GGGAAGGCGACTGGAGTGCCATGTCCGGTTTTCAACAAACCATGCAAATGCTGAATGAGGGCATCGTTCC
CACTGCGATGCTGGTTGCCAACGATCAGATGGCGCTGGGCGCAATGCGCGCCATTACCGAGTCCGGGCTG
CGCGTTGGTGCGGATATCTCGGTAGTGGGATACGACGATACCGAAGACAGCTCATGTTATATCCCGCCGT
TAACCACCATCAAACAGGATTTTCGCCTGCTGGGGCAAACCAGCGTGGACCGCTTGCTGCAACTCTCTCA
GGGCCAGGCGGTGAAGGGCAATCAGCTGTTGCCCGTCTCACTGGTGAAAAGAAAAACCACCCTGGCGCCC
AATACGCAAACCGCCTCTCCCCGCGCGTTGGCCGATTCATTAATGCAGCTGGCACGACAGGTTTCCCGAC
TGGAAAGCGGGCAGTGAGCGCAACGCAATTAATGTAAGTTAGCTCACTCATTAGGCACCCCACCCGGGTC
CTTGAGCCCCATTATCACCTCCAAAGCCTTCTCGTCTGGTCAGTTTCACCTGTTTTACGTAAAAACCCGC
TTCGGCGGGTTTTTACTTTTGGGGAAACACAGAAAAAAGCCCGCACCTGACAGTGCGGGCTTTTTTTTTC
GACCAAAGGTGCGACTACTCTTGCCTACTACCTATCGACTGAGCTGAAAGAATTCGGAAAATTTTTTTTC
AAAAGTACTTTACAATTGTGAGCGCTCACAATTATAATTCTAGTAGAGACCAACTTTGGTCTCCACCATA
GCGGTCGGTCTCTGTTTAAGAGCTATGCTGGAAACAGCATAGCAAGTTTAAATAAGGCTAGTCCGTTATC
AACTTGAAAAAGTGGCACCGAGTCGGTGCTTTTTTTTTGAATTCATGTGGCTGACCGTTCTGTTGTCTCT
CGCTCTTCCGAGTAGACGAACAATAAGGCCTCCCTAACGGGGGGCCTTTTTTATTGATAACAAAAGTCAG
TGCTTCCGCTATTTCCAAAATACCGGGCTAATACGGTTTAAACGAAAATTTATCAAAAAGAGTATTGACT
TAAAGTCTAACCTATAGGATACTTACAGCCAGATCTGAGCGAGAAGGAGGTAAAGTATGAGCAAAGGAGA
AGAACTTTTCACTGGAGTTGTCCCAATTCTTGTTGAATTAGATGGTGATGTTAATGGGCACAAATTTTCT
GTCCGTGGAGAGGGTGAAGGTGATGCTACAAACGGAAAACTCACCCTTAAATTTATTTGCACTACTGGAA
AACTACCTGTTCCGTGGCCAACACTTGTCACTACTCTGACCTATGGTGTTCAATGCTTTTCCCGTTATCC
GGATCACATGAAACGGCATGACTTTTTCAAGAGTGCCATGCCCGAAGGTTATGTACAGGAACGCACTATA
TCTTTCAAAGATGACGGGACCTACAAGACGCGTGCTGAAGTCAAGTTTGAAGGTGATACCCTTGTTAATC
GTATCGAGTTAAAGGGTATTGATTTTAAAGAAGATGGAAACATTCTTGGACACAAACTGGAGTACAACTT
TAACTCACACAATGTATACATCACGGCAGACAAACAAAAGAATGGAATCAAAGCTAACTTCAAAATTCGC
CACAACGTTGAAGATGGTTCCGTTCAACTAGCAGACCATTATCAACAAAATACTCCAATTGGCGATGGCC
CTGTCCTTTTACCAGACAACCATTACCTGTCGACACAATCTGTCCTTTCGAAAGATCCCAACGAAAAGCG
TGACCACATGGTCCTTCTTGAGTTTGTAACTGCTGCTGGGATTACACATGGCATGGATGAGCTCTACAAA
TAATAAGTTTAAACGACCTCCTGGATTTGCTCAGACAGCCTTTTCGTCATTCGTTTCAGCCAAAAAACTT
AAGACCGCCGGTCTTGTCCACTACCTTGCAGTAATGCGGTGGACAGGATCGGCGGTTTTCTTTTCTCTTC
TCAAGAAGTTCCTATACTTTCTAGAGAATAGGAACTTCGGAATAGGAACTTCCTCCTGAACGGCCATAAG
AACGAAGGCTGTCTGTTGAACTCTCGAGCCGTGGAAACGGATGAAGGCACGAACCCAGTTGACATAAGCC
TGTTCGGTTCGTAAACTGTAATGCAAGTAGCGTATGCGCTCATCACTACCGGGCGTATTTTTTGAGTTAT
CGAGATTTTCAGGAGCTAAGGAAGCTAAAATGGAGAAAAAAATCACTGGATATACCACCGTTGATATATC
CCAATGGCATCGTAAAGAACATTTTGAGGCATTTCAGTCAGTTGCTCAATGTACCTATAACCAGACCGTT
CAGCTGGATATTACGGCCTTTTTAAAGACCGTAAAGAAAAATAAGCACAAGTTTTATCCGGCCTTTATTC
ACATTCTTGCCCGCCTGATGAATGCTCATCCGGAGTTCCGTATGGCAATGAAAGACGGTGAGCTGGTGAT
ATGGGATAGTGTTCACCCTTGTTACACCGTTTTCCATGAGCAAACTGAAACGTTTTCATCGCTCTGGAGT
GAATACCACGACGATTTCCGGCAGTTTCTACACATATATTCGCAAGATGTGGCGTGTTACGGTGAAAACC
TGGCCTATTTCCCTAAAGGGTTTATTGAGAATATGTTTTTCGTCTCAGCCAATCCCTGGGTGAGTTTCAC
CAGTTTTGATTTAAACGTGGCCAATATGGACAACTTCTTCGCCCCCGTTTTCACCATGGGCAAATATTAT
ACGCAAGGCGACAAGGTGCTGATGCCGCTGGCGATTCAGGTTCATCATGCCGTTTGTGATGGCTTCCATG
TCGGCAGAATGCTTAATGAATTACAACAGTTTTTATGCATGCGCCCAATACGCAAACCGCCTCTCCCCGC
GCGTTGGCCGATTCATTAATGCAGCTGGCACGACAGGTTTCCCGACTGGAACTCGAGCATCAGCTTCAAA
AGCGCTCTGAAGTTCCTATACTTTCTAGAGAATAGGAACTTCGGAATAGGTACTTCAAGATCCCCAATTC
GAGCTCATCGTCCGGGCCGCAAGCTCCTAGCGGCGGATTTGTCCTACTCAGGAGAGCGTTCACCGACAAA
CAACAGATAAAACGAAAGGCCCAGTCTTTCGACTGAGCCTTTCGTTTTATTTGATGCCTCAAGCTAGAGA
GTCATTACCCCAGGCGTTTAAGGGCACCAATAACTGCCTTAAAAAAATTACGCCCCGCCCTGCCACTCAT
CGCAGTCTAGCTTGGATTCTCACCAATAAAAAACGCCCGGCGGCAACCGAGCGTTCTGAACAAATCCAGA
TGGAGTTCTGAGGTCATTACTGGATCTATCAACAGGAGTCCAAGCTCAGCTAATTAAGCTAGCTTATCGA
TACCGTCGACCTCGAACCCCACGCCCCTCTTTAATACGACGGGCAATTTGCACTTCAGAAAATGAAGAGT
TTGCTTTAGCCATAACAAAAGTCCAGTATGCTTTTTCACAGCATAACTGGACTGATTTCAGTTTACAACT
ATTCTGTCTAGTTTAAGACTTTATTGTCATAGTTTAGATCTATTTTGTTCAGTTTAAGACTTTATTGTCC
GCCCACACCTGCTTACGCAGGGCATCCATTTATTACTCAACCGTAACCGATTTTGCCAGGTTACGCGGCT
GGTCCTCTAGCTGGCGTAATAGCGAAGAGGCCCGCACCGATCGCCCTTCCCAACAGTTGCGCAGCCTGAA
TGGCGAATGGCGCCTGATGCGGTATTTTCTCCTTACGCATCTGTGCGGTATTTCACACCGCATATGGTGC
ACTCTCAGTACAATCTGCTCTGATGCCGCATAGTTAAGCCAGCCCCGACACCCGCCAACACCCGCTGACG
CGCCCTGACGGGCTTGTCTGCTCCCGGCATCCGCTTACAGACAAGCTGTGACCGTCTCCGGGAGCTGCAT
GTGTCAGAGGTTTTCACCGTCGTCACCGAAACGCGCGAGACGAAAGGGCCTCGTGATACGCCTATTTTTA
TAGGTTAATGTCATGATAATAATGGTTTCTTAGACGTCAGGTGGCACTTTTCGGGGAAATGTGCGCGGAA
CCCCTATTTGTTTATTTTTCTAAATACATTCAAATATGTATCCGCTCATGAGACAATAACCCTGATAAAT
GCTTCAATAATATTGAAAAAGGAAGAGTATGAGTATTCAACATTTCCGTGTCGCCCTTATTCCCTTTTTT
GCGGCATTTTGCCTTCCTGTTTTTGCTCACCCAGAAACGCTGGTGAAAGTAAAAGATGCTGAAGATCAGT
TGGGTGCACGAGTGGGTTACATCGAACTGGATCTCAACAGCGGTAAGATCCTTGAGAGTTTTCGCCCCGA
AGAACGTTTTCCAATGATGAGCACTTTTAAAGTTCTGCTATGTGGCGCGGTATTATCCCGTATTGACGCC
GGGCAAGAGCAACTCGGTCGCCGCATACACTATTCTCAGAATGACTTGGTTGAGTACTCACCAGTCACAG
AAAAGCATCTTACGGATGGCATGACAGTAAGAGAATTATGCAGTGCTGCCATAACCATGAGTGATAACAC
TGCGGCCAACTTACTTCTGACAACGATCGGAGGACCGAAGGAGCTAACCGCTTTTTTGCACAACATGGGG
GATCATGTAACTCGCCTTGATCGTTGGGAACCGGAGCTGAATGAAGCCATACCAAACGACGAGCGTGACA
CCACGATGCCTGTAGCAATGGCAACAACGTTGCGCAAACTATTAACTGGCGAACTACTTACTCTAGCTTC
CCGGCAACAATTAATAGACTGGATGGAGGCGGATAAAGTTGCAGGACCACTTCTGCGCTCGGCCCTTCCG
GCTGGCTGGTTTATTGCTGATAAATCTGGAGCCGGTGAGCGTGGGTCCCGCGGTATCATTGCAGCACTGG
GGCCAGATGGTAAGCCCTCCCGTATCGTAGTTATCTACACGACGGGGAGTCAGGCAACTATGGATGAACG
AAATAGACAGATCGCTGAGATAGGTGCCTCACTGATTAAGCATTGGTAACTGTCAGACCAAGTTTACTCA
TATATACTTTAGATTGATTTAAAACTTCATTTTTAATTTAAAAGGATCTAGGTGAAGATCCTTTTTGATA
ATCTCATGACCAAAATCCCTTAACGTGAGTTTTCGTTCCACTGAGCGTCAGACCCCGTAGAAAAGATCAA
AGGCAGTTATTGGTGCCTCACTGATTAAGCATTGGTAACTGTCAGACCAAGTTTACTCATATATACTTTA
GATTGATTTAAAACTTCATTTTTAATTTTTGCGGCCGCAAGATCCGGCCACGATGCGTCCGGCGTAGAGG
ATCTGAAGATCAGCAGTTCAACCTGTTGATAGTACGTACTAAGCTCTCATGTTTCACGTACTAAGCTCTC
ATGTTTAACGTACTAAGCTCTCATGTTTAACGAACTAAACCCTCATGGCTAACGTACTAAGCTCTCATGG
CTAACGTACTAAGCTCTCATGTTTCACGTACTAAGCTCTCATGTTTGAACAATAAAATTAATATAAATCA
GCAACTTAAATAGCCTCTAAGGTTTTAAGTTTTATAAGAAAAAAAAGAATATATAAGGCTTTTAAAGCTT
TTAAGGTTTAACGGTTGTGGACAACAAGCCAGGGATGTAACGCACTGAGAAGCCCTTAGAGCCTCTCAAA
GCAATTTTGAGTGACACAGGAACACTTAACGGCTGACATGGGAATTAGCCATGGCATCACAGTATCGTGA
TGACAGAGGCAGGGAGTGCGGCCTTTTTACGGTTCCTGGCCTTTTGCTGGCCTTTTGCTCACATGTTCTT
TCCTGCGTTATCAGGGGATTCCTTAAGGTATACTTTCCGCTGCATAACCCTGCTTCGGGGTCATTATAGC
GATTTTTTCGGTATATCCATCCTTTTTCGCACGATATACAGGATTTTGCCAAAGGGTTCGTGTAGACTTT
CCTTGGTGTATCCAACGGCGTCAGCCGGGCAGGATAGGTGAAGTAGGCCCACCCGCGAGCGGGTGTTCCT
TCTTCACTGTCCCTTATTCGCACCTGGCGGTGCTCAACGGGAATCCTGCTCTGCGAGGCTGGCCGATAAG
CT
